Addgene plasmid #18440: T4 Lysozyme A93S WT*
Depositing lab: Brian Matthews. Depositing organization: University of Oregon.
Backbone
  Vector backbone: pHS1403
  Backbone size w/o insert (bp): 5000
  Vector type: Bacterial Expression
Growth in bacteria
  Bacterial resistance: Ampicillin, 100 μg/mL
  Growth temperature: 37°C
  Growth strain: DH5alpha
  Copy number: High Copy
Gene/Insert
  Gene/Insert name: T4 Lysozyme (alt name: MB2-10)
  Species: Bacteriophage T4
  Insert size (bp): 600
  Mutation: A93S WT*
  GenBank ID: NP_049736
  Entrez Gene: e (a.k.a. T4p123)
  Cloning method: Restriction Enzyme; 5′ cloning site BamHI (not destroyed); 3′ cloning site HindIII (not destroyed)
  Sequencing primers: 5′ na; 3′ GGCGTATCACGAGGCCC
Terms and licenses: Academic/Nonprofit Terms; Industry Terms: Not Available to Industry
Depositor comments: The BamHI site is 27 bp from the ATG and the HindIII site is 115 bp from the stop.
How to cite: T4 Lysozyme A93S WT* was a gift from Brian Matthews (Addgene plasmid # 18440 ; http://n2t.net/addgene:18440 ; RRID:Addgene_18440)
