[The description below was written by a language model from this plasmid's Addgene catalogue record.]
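Description:
T4 Lysozyme A93S WT* is a bacterial expression plasmid built on the pHS1403 backbone (about 5 kb without insert) that carries a mutant form of the bacteriophage T4 lysozyme gene (gene e). It is maintained in E. coli as a high-copy plasmid under ampicillin selection. The record does not state the origin of replication, and it does not name the promoter or other regulatory elements driving expression. No feature table is provided, so these details cannot be filled in from the available information.

The insert is roughly 600 bp and was cloned by restriction digestion between a BamHI site at the 5′ end and a HindIII site at the 3′ end, both of which remain intact. According to the depositor's notes, the BamHI site lies 27 bp from the start codon and the HindIII site 115 bp from the stop codon, so the fragment includes short flanking untranslated sequence on either side of the coding region and can be excised or exchanged as a cassette. The encoded protein carries an alanine-to-serine substitution at position 93, made in the "WT*" background. In the T4 lysozyme literature that term generally denotes the cysteine-free pseudo-wild-type protein used as a reference for mutagenesis, although the record itself does not define it. No affinity tags, fusions or reporters are listed.

The record does not state an intended use. A single point mutant of this kind in an expression vector is consistent with producing recombinant protein to study how a defined substitution affects lysozyme structure, stability or folding.
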