>Addgene plasmid #18440 | T4 Lysozyme A93S WT* | addgene partial sequence | sequence record 24226 | 3primeUP
GCTANGNAAAAAGCCCGCCTCATTAGGCGGGCTCAGATCTGCTCATGTTTGACAGCTTATCATCGATAAG
CTTCGGCAATAAATTCTTGATATGTTTTCATATGTTTCCTTTAAATATTTTAATTAGTAATTGTCTATTC
AAGTAATTGTGAATATACTATCACAATTCCAAGAGAAAGTAAACAGCTTTATAGATTTTTATACGCGTCC
CAAGTGCCAGTTCTAAACGTTGTAATGACTCGTTTTGCGCGATTAGGTGTTTGATTATACCATCTACTTT
TAGCTAAGTTAACTGCTGCTTCATCCCAGCGTTTTTGTTGAAGCATACGTAAAGAGTTAGTAAATCCTGC
CACACCGGTTTCTCCCATTTGGAAAACCATATTAATCAATGCAGCGCGACGAACCGAATCAAGAGAATCA
TAAACCGGTTTTAATTTAGCATTTCTCAGAATTCCGCGAACAGCAGCATCAACATCCTGATTAAAGAGTT
TTTCAGCCTCATCTTTTGTAATTACACCATTAGTATTACGCCCAATAGCTTTATCTAATTCAGATTTAGC
AGCATTAAGTGATGGACTTTTTGTAAGCAAATGACCGATGCCAATAGTGTAATAGCCTTCTGTGTCTTTA
TAGATTTTAAGTCTAAGACCTTCATCTATACGTAACATTTCAAATATATTCATAATACCTCCTAAGCATC
GATGGATCCTGTTTCCTGTGTGAATTGTTATCCGCTCACAATTCCACACATTATACGAGCCGATGATAAN
TGTCACAGGGGGATGGGGAGTAGCTGANCTGTTCCNGGTGAATGTATCGCTCCATCCACCATAACGAGCG
